Addgene plasmid #234005: makeTCR_Hs.TRBV19
Purpose: Hs TRBV gene for makeTCR assembly
Depositing lab: Michael Platten. Depositing organization: Deutsches Krebsforschungszentrum (DKFZ). Publication: makeTCR: A Modular Platform for Rapid, Flexible, Scalable, Single-Step T Cell Receptor Synthesis. Hamberger M, Neuhoff M-T, Pietrantonio SV, Boschert T, Maldonado Torres C, Errerd A, Tan CL, Lindner JM, Platten M, Green EW. bioRxiv 2025.04.27.647198 10.1101/2025.04.27.647198.
Backbone
  Vector backbone: pmakeTCR
  Backbone manufacturer: custom
  Backbone size w/o insert (bp): 1710
  Vector type: Synthetic Biology
Growth in bacteria
  Bacterial resistance: Chloramphenicol, 25 μg/mL
  Growth temperature: 37°C
  Growth strain: DH5alpha
  Copy number: High Copy
Gene/Insert
  Gene/Insert name: TRBV19 (alt name: ENSG00000260424)
  Species: H. sapiens (human)
  Insert size (bp): 333
  Entrez Gene: TRBV19 (a.k.a. TCRBV17S1A1T, TCRBV19S1)
  Promoter: n/a
  Cloning method: Restriction Enzyme; 5′ cloning site CCAT (not destroyed); 3′ cloning site TGTG (not destroyed)
  Sequencing primers: 5′ M13 (-21) Forward; 3′ M13 Reverse
Resource information
  A portion of this plasmid was derived from a plasmid made by: synthetic
Terms and licenses: Academic/Nonprofit Terms; Industry Terms: Not Available to Industry
Depositor comments: Please visit https://doi.org/10.1101/2025.04.27.647198 for bioRxiv preprint.
How to cite: makeTCR_Hs.TRBV19 was a gift from Michael Platten (Addgene plasmid # 234005 ; http://n2t.net/addgene:234005 ; RRID:Addgene_234005)
