[The description below was written by a language model from this plasmid's Addgene catalogue record and pLannotate feature annotations shown in this document.]
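Description:
makeTCR_Hs.TRBV19 is a small (about 2 kb) synthetic-biology part plasmid that stores the human T cell receptor beta variable gene segment TRBV19 as a module for the makeTCR assembly system. It is built on the custom pmakeTCR backbone of roughly 1.7 kb. The backbone contains a high-copy ColE1/pUC-type origin of replication and a chloramphenicol acetyltransferase (cat) gene driven by its own cat promoter, which gives chloramphenicol selection in E. coli. The resistance cassette and origin are bracketed by short transcription terminators (tonB, T7Te and T3Te), which presumably insulate the stored part from read-through transcription. A very short lacZα remnant is also annotated and appears to be a cloning vestige rather than a functional element.

The payload is a synthetic insert of about 333 bp encoding the V region of the TCR beta chain variable domain, the portion of the alpha-beta TCR that contributes to recognition of peptide–MHC complexes. The record lists no promoter for the insert, so this is a donor plasmid and not an expression vector. The segment is flanked by defined four-nucleotide junctions that are recorded as the 5′ and 3′ cloning sites and are not destroyed. This is consistent with excision as a fragment with fixed overhangs for ordered ligation to other modules, although the record does not name the enzyme used. M13 forward and reverse priming sites flank the insert for sequence verification. According to the stated purpose and the associated publication title, the plasmid is one member of a library of V-gene parts used for modular, single-step synthesis of complete T cell receptor constructs.
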