Features (pLannotate 1.2.2; 8 found; start..end, strand, type, name):
     10..339     +  CDS            TRBV19: TVB19_HUMAN - Experimental evidence at protein level: Swiss-Prot protein existence level 1. V region of the variable domain of T cell receptor (TR) beta chain that participates in the antigen recognition (PubMed:24600447). Alpha-beta T cell receptors are antigen specific receptors which are essential to the immune response and are present on the cell surface of T lymphocytes. Recognize peptide-major histocompatibility (MH) (pMH) complexes that are displayed by antigen presenting cells (APC), a prerequisite for efficient T cell adaptive immunity against pathogens (PubMed:25493333). Binding of a
    428..459     +  terminator     tonB terminator: bidirectional E. coli tonB-P14 transcription terminator
    460..562     +  promoter       cat promoter: promoter of the E. coli cat gene encoding chloramphenicol acetyltransferase
    563..1219    +  CDS            cat: CAT_ECOLX - Experimental evidence at protein level: Swiss-Prot protein existence level 1. This enzyme is an effector of chloramphenicol resistance in bacteria. From Escherichia coli. This protein is used as a marker in many commonly used cloning vectors, such as pACYC184.
   1246..1273    +  terminator     T7Te terminator: phage T7 early transcription terminator
   1285..1872    -  rep_origin     ori: high-copy-number ColE1/pMB1/pBR322/pUC origin of replication
   1894..1923    -  terminator     T3Te terminator: phage T3 early transcription terminator
   1995..2014    -  CDS            lacZα (fragment): LacZα fragment of β-galactosidase; lacZ fragment
>Addgene plasmid #234005 | makeTCR_Hs.TRBV19 | addgene full sequence | sequence record 468322 | Addgene NGS Result
CGTCTCACCATGAGCAACCAGGTGCTCTGCTGTGTGGTCCTTTGTTTCCTGGGAGCAAACACCGTGGATG
GTGGAATCACTCAGTCCCCAAAGTACCTGTTCAGAAAGGAAGGACAGAATGTGACCCTGAGTTGTGAACA
GAATTTGAACCACGATGCCATGTACTGGTACCGACAGGACCCAGGGCAAGGGCTGAGATTGATCTACTAC
TCACAGATAGTAAATGACTTTCAGAAAGGAGATATAGCTGAAGGGTACTCTGTCTCTCGGGAGAAGAAGG
AATCCTTTCCTCTCACTGTGACATCGGCCCAAAAGAACCCGACAGCTTTCTATCTCTGTGTGAGACGCAG
GGAAGATGGCCGCGAAGAAAACGTCATAGCTGTTTCCTGACTGACCATTTAAATCATACCTGACCTCCAT
AGCAGAAAGTCAAAAGCCTCCGACCGGAGGCTTTTGACTTGATCGGCACGTAAGAGGTTCCAACTTTCAC
CATAATGAAATAAGATCACTACCGGGCGTATTTTTTGAGTTATCGAGATTTTCAGGAGCTAAGGAAGCTA
AAATGGAGAAAAAAATCACTGGATATACCACCGTTGATATATCCCAATGGCATCGTAAAGAACATTTTGA
GGCATTTCAGTCAGTTGCTCAATGTACCTATAACCAGACCGTTCAGCTGGATATTACGGCCTTTTTAAAG
ACCGTAAAGAAAAATAAGCACAAGTTTTATCCGGCCTTTATTCACATTCTTGCCCGCCTGATGAATGCTC
ATCCGGAATTTCGTATGGCAATGAAAGACGGTGAGCTGGTGATATGGGATAGTGTTCACCCTTGTTACAC
CGTTTTCCATGAGCAAACTGAAACGTTTTCATCGCTCTGGAGTGAATACCACGACGATTTCCGGCAGTTT
CTACACATATATTCGCAAGATGTGGCGTGTTACGGTGAAAACCTGGCCTATTTCCCTAAAGGGTTTATTG
AGAATATGTTTTTTGTCTCAGCCAATCCCTGGGTGAGTTTCACCAGTTTTGATTTAAACGTGGCCAATAT
GGACAACTTCTTCGCCCCCGTTTTCACCATGGGCAAATATTATACGCAAGGCGACAAGGTGCTGATGCCG
CTGGCGATTCAGGTTCATCATGCCGTTTGTGATGGCTTCCATGTCGGCAGAATGCTTAATGAATTACAAC
AGTACTGCGATGAGTGGCAGGGCGGGGCGTAATGAGGGCCCAAATGTAATCACCTGGCTCACCTTCGGGT
GGGCCTTTCTGCGTTGCTGGCGTTTTTCCATAGGCTCCGCCCCCCTGACGAGCATCACAAAAATCGATGC
TCAAGTCAGAGGTGGCGAAACCCGACAGGACTATAAAGATACCAGGCGTTTCCCCCTGGAAGCTCCCTCG
TGCGCTCTCCTGTTCCGACCCTGCCGCTTACCGGATACCTGTCCGCCTTTCTCCCTTCGGGAAGCGTGGC
GCTTTCTCATAGCTCACGCTGTAGGTATCTCAGTTCGGTGTAGGTCGTTCGCTCCAAGCTGGGCTGTGTG
CACGAACCCCCCGTTCAGCCCGACCGCTGCGCCTTATCCGGTAACTATCGTCTTGAGTCCAACCCGGTAA
GACACGACTTATCGCCACTGGCAGCAGCCACTGGTAACAGGATTAGCAGAGCGAGGTATGTAGGCGGTGC
TACAGAGTTCTTGAAGTGGTGGCCTAACTACGGCTACACTAGAAGAACAGTATTTGGTATCTGCGCTCTG
CTGAAGCCAGTTACCTCGGAAAAAGAGTTGGTAGCTCTTGATCCGGCAAACAAACCACCGCTGGTAGCGG
TGGTTTTTTTGTTTGCAAGCAGCAGATTACGCGCAGAAAAAAAGGATCTCAAGAAGATCCTTTGATTTTC
TACCGAAGAAAGGCCCACCCGTGAAGGTGAGCCAGTGAGTTGATTGCAGTCCAGTTACGCTGGAGTCTGA
GGCTCGTCCTGAATGATATCAAGCTTGAATTCGTTTGTAAAACGACGGCCAGTGCTAACCGTATCGCATT
GGCCATACCTACA
